>Addgene plasmid #167584 | pcDNA5-TO-Vpr-mRuby3-IN | addgene full sequence | sequence record 330872 | Addgene NGS Result
ATCTCGGTCTATTCTTTTGATTTATAAGGGATTTTGCCGATTTCGGCCTATTGGTTAAAAAATGAGCTGA
TTTAACAAAAATTTAACGCGAATTAATTCTGTGGAATGTGTGTCAGTTAGGGTGTGGAAAGTCCCCAGGC
TCCCCAGCAGGCAGAAGTATGCAAAGCATGCATCTCAATTAGTCAGCAACCAGGTGTGGAAAGTCCCCAG
GCTCCCCAGCAGGCAGAAGTATGCAAAGCATGCATCTCAATTAGTCAGCAACCATAGTCCCGCCCCTAAC
TCCGCCCATCCCGCCCCTAACTCCGCCCAGTTCCGCCCATTCTCCGCCCCATGGCTGACTAATTTTTTTT
ATTTATGCAGAGGCCGAGGCCGCCTCTGCCTCTGAGCTATTCCAGAAGTAGTGAGGAGGCTTTTTTGGAG
GCCTAGGCTTTTGCAAAAAGCTCCCGGGAGCTTGTATATCCATTTTCGGATCTGATCAGCACGTGATGAA
AAAGCCTGAACTCACCGCGACGTCTGTCGAGAAGTTTCTGATCGAAAAGTTCGACAGCGTCTCCGACCTG
ATGCAGCTCTCGGAGGGCGAAGAATCTCGTGCTTTCAGCTTCGATGTAGGAGGGCGTGGATATGTCCTGC
GGGTAAATAGCTGCGCCGATGGTTTCTACAAAGATCGTTATGTTTATCGGCACTTTGCATCGGCCGCGCT
CCCGATTCCGGAAGTGCTTGACATTGGGGAATTCAGCGAGAGCCTGACCTATTGCATCTCCCGCCGTGCA
CAGGGTGTCACGTTGCAAGACCTGCCTGAAACCGAACTGCCCGCTGTTCTGCAGCCGGTCGCGGAGGCCA
TGGATGCGATCGCTGCGGCCGATCTTAGCCAGACGAGCGGGTTCGGCCCATTCGGACCGCAAGGAATCGG
TCAATACACTACATGGCGTGATTTCATATGCGCGATTGCTGATCCCCATGTGTATCACTGGCAAACTGTG
ATGGACGACACCGTCAGTGCGTCCGTCGCGCAGGCTCTCGATGAGCTGATGCTTTGGGCCGAGGACTGCC
CCGAAGTCCGGCACCTCGTGCACGCGGATTTCGGCTCCAACAATGTCCTGACGGACAATGGCCGCATAAC
AGCGGTCATTGACTGGAGCGAGGCGATGTTCGGGGATTCCCAATACGAGGTCGCCAACATCTTCTTCTGG
AGGCCGTGGTTGGCTTGTATGGAGCAGCAGACGCGCTACTTCGAGCGGAGGCATCCGGAGCTTGCAGGAT
CGCCGCGGCTCCGGGCGTATATGCTCCGCATTGGTCTTGACCAACTCTATCAGAGCTTGGTTGACGGCAA
TTTCGATGATGCAGCTTGGGCGCAGGGTCGATGCGACGCAATCGTCCGATCCGGAGCCGGGACTGTCGGG
CGTACACAAATCGCCCGCAGAAGCGCGGCCGTCTGGACCGATGGCTGTGTAGAAGTACTCGCCGATAGTG
GAAACCGACGCCCCAGCACTCGTCCGAGGGCAAAGGAATAGCACGTGCTACGAGATTTCGATTCCACCGC
CGCCTTCTATGAAAGGTTGGGCTTCGGAATCGTTTTCCGGGACGCCGGCTGGATGATCCTCCAGCGCGGG
GATCTCATGCTGGAGTTCTTCGCCCACCCCAACTTGTTTATTGCAGCTTATAATGGTTACAAATAAAGCA
ATAGCATCACAAATTTCACAAATAAAGCATTTTTTTCACTGCATTCTAGTTGTGGTTTGTCCAAACTCAT
CAATGTATCTTATCATGTCTGTATACCGTCGACCTCTAGCTAGAGCTTGGCGTAATCATGGTCATAGCTG
TTTCCTGTGTGAAATTGTTATCCGCTCACAATTCCACACAACATACGAGCCGGAAGCATAAAGTGTAAAG
CCTGGGGTGCCTAATGAGTGAGCTAACTCACATTAATTGCGTTGCGCTCACTGCCCGCTTTCCAGTCGGG
AAACCTGTCGTGCCAGCTGCATTAATGAATCGGCCAACGCGCGGGGAGAGGCGGTTTGCGTATTGGGCGC
TCTTCCGCTTCCTCGCTCACTGACTCGCTGCGCTCGGTCGTTCGGCTGCGGCGAGCGGTATCAGCTCACT
CAAAGGCGGTAATACGGTTATCCACAGAATCAGGGGATAACGCAGGAAAGAACATGTGAGCAAAAGGCCA
GCAAAAGGCCAGGAACCGTAAAAAGGCCGCGTTGCTGGCGTTTTTCCATAGGCTCCGCCCCCCTGACGAG
CATCACAAAAATCGACGCTCAAGTCAGAGGTGGCGAAACCCGACAGGACTATAAAGATACCAGGCGTTTC
CCCCTGGAAGCTCCCTCGTGCGCTCTCCTGTTCCGACCCTGCCGCTTACCGGATACCTGTCCGCCTTTCT
CCCTTCGGGAAGCGTGGCGCTTTCTCATAGCTCACGCTGTAGGTATCTCAGTTCGGTGTAGGTCGTTCGC
TCCAAGCTGGGCTGTGTGCACGAACCCCCCGTTCAGCCCGACCGCTGCGCCTTATCCGGTAACTATCGTC
TTGAGTCCAACCCGGTAAGACACGACTTATCGCCACTGGCAGCAGCCACTGGTAACAGGATTAGCAGAGC
GAGGTATGTAGGCGGTGCTACAGAGTTCTTGAAGTGGTGGCCTAACTACGGCTACACTAGAAGAACAGTA
TTTGGTATCTGCGCTCTGCTGAAGCCAGTTACCTTCGGAAAAAGAGTTGGTAGCTCTTGATCCGGCAAAC
AAACCACCGCTGGTAGCGGTGGTTTTTTTGTTTGCAAGCAGCAGATTACGCGCAGAAAAAAAGGATCTCA
AGAAGATCCTTTGATCTTTTCTACGGGGTCTGACGCTCAGTGGAACGAAAACTCACGTTAAGGGATTTTG
GTCATGAGATTATCAAAAAGGATCTTCACCTAGATCCTTTTAAATTAAAAATGAAGTTTTAAATCAATCT
AAAGTATATATGAGTAAACTTGGTCTGACAGTTACCAATGCTTAATCAGTGAGGCACCTATCTCAGCGAT
CTGTCTATTTCGTTCATCCATAGTTGCCTGACTCCCCGTCGTGTAGATAACTACGATACGGGAGGGCTTA
CCATCTGGCCCCAGTGCTGCAATGATACCGCGAGACCCACGCTCACCGGCTCCAGATTTATCAGCAATAA
ACCAGCCAGCCGGAAGGGCCGAGCGCAGAAGTGGTCCTGCAACTTTATCCGCCTCCATCCAGTCTATTAA
TTGTTGCCGGGAAGCTAGAGTAAGTAGTTCGCCAGTTAATAGTTTGCGCAACGTTGTTGCCATTGCTACA
GGCATCGTGGTGTCACGCTCGTCGTTTGGTATGGCTTCATTCAGCTCCGGTTCCCAACGATCAAGGCGAG
TTACATGATCCCCCATGTTGTGCAAAAAAGCGGTTAGCTCCTTCGGTCCTCCGATCGTTGTCAGAAGTAA
GTTGGCCGCAGTGTTATCACTCATGGTTATGGCAGCACTGCATAATTCTCTTACTGTCATGCCATCCGTA
AGATGCTTTTCTGTGACTGGTGAGTACTCAACCAAGTCATTCTGAGAATAGTGTATGCGGCGACCGAGTT
GCTCTTGCCCGGCGTCAATACGGGATAATACCGCGCCACATAGCAGAACTTTAAAAGTGCTCATCATTGG
AAAACGTTCTTCGGGGCGAAAACTCTCAAGGATCTTACCGCTGTTGAGATCCAGTTCGATGTAACCCACT
CGTGCACCCAACTGATCTTCAGCATCTTTTACTTTCACCAGCGTTTCTGGGTGAGCAAAAACAGGAAGGC
AAAATGCCGCAAAAAAGGGAATAAGGGCGACACGGAAATGTTGAATACTCATACTCTTCCTTTTTCAATA
TTATTGAAGCATTTATCAGGGTTATTGTCTCATGAGCGGATACATATTTGAATGTATTTAGAAAAATAAA
CAAATAGGGGTTCCGCGCACATTTCCCCGAAAAGTGCCACCTGACGTCGACGGATCGGGAGATCTCCCGA
TCCCCTATGGTGCACTCTCAGTACAATCTGCTCTGATGCCGCATAGTTAAGCCAGTATCTGCTCCCTGCT
TGTGTGTTGGAGGTCGCTGAGTAGTGCGCGAGCAAAATTTAAGCTACAACAAGGCAAGGCTTGACCGACA
ATTGCATGAAGAATCTGCTTAGGGTTAGGCGTTTTGCGCTGCTTCGCGATGTACGGGCCAGATATACGCG
TTGACATTGATTATTGACTAGTTATTAATAGTAATCAATTACGGGGTCATTAGTTCATAGCCCATATATG
GAGTTCCGCGTTACATAACTTACGGTAAATGGCCCGCCTGGCTGACCGCCCAACGACCCCCGCCCATTGA
CGTCAATAATGACGTATGTTCCCATAGTAACGCCAATAGGGACTTTCCATTGACGTCAATGGGTGGAGTA
TTTACGGTAAACTGCCCACTTGGCAGTACATCAAGTGTATCATATGCCAAGTACGCCCCCTATTGACGTC
AATGACGGTAAATGGCCCGCCTGGCATTATGCCCAGTACATGACCTTATGGGACTTTCCTACTTGGCAGT
ACATCTACGTATTAGTCATCGCTATTACCATGGTGATGCGGTTTTGGCAGTACATCAATGGGCGTGGATA
GCGGTTTGACTCACGGGGATTTCCAAGTCTCCACCCCATTGACGTCAATGGGAGTTTGTTTTGGCACCAA
AATCAACGGGACTTTCCAAAATGTCGTAACAACTCCGCCCCATTGACGCAAATGGGCGGTAGGCGTGTAC
GGTGGGAGGTCTATATAAGCAGAGCTCTCCCTATCAGTGATAGAGATCTCCCTATCAGTGATAGAGATCG
TCGACGAGCTCGTTTAGTGAACCGTCAGATCGCCTGGAGACGCCATCCACGCTGTTTTGACCTCCATAGA
AGACACCGGGACCGATCCAGCCTCCGGACTCTAGCGCTACCATGGAACAAGCCCCAGAAGACCAAGGGCC
ACAGAGGGAGCCGCACAATGAATGGACACTAGAGCTTTTAGAGGAGCTTAAGAGAGAAGCTGTTAGACAT
TTTCCTAGGCCATGGCTACATGGCTTAGGACAACATATCTATGAAACTTATGGAGATACTTGGGCAGGAG
TGGAAGCCATAATAAGAATTCTGCAACAACTGCTGTTTATTCATTTCAGAATTGGGTGTCAACATAGCAG
AATAGGCATTATTCAACAGAGGAGAGCAAGAAATGGAGCCAGTAGATCAGATCTAGTAGATAAATTAGGT
GCTGGTATCCGTAAAGTACTATTTTTAGATGGAATAGATATGGTGTCTAAGGGCGAAGAGCTGATCAAGG
AAAATATGCGTATGAAGGTGGTCATGGAAGGTTCGGTCAACGGCCACCAATTCAAATGCACAGGTGAAGG
AGAAGGCAGACCGTACGAGGGAACTCAAACCATGAGGATCAAAGTCATCGAGGGAGGACCCCTGCCATTT
GCCTTTGACATTCTTGCCACGTCGTTCATGTATGGCAGCCGTACTTTTATCAAGTACCCGGCCGACATCC
CTGATTTCTTTAAACAGTCCTTTCCTGAGGGTTTTACTTGGGAAAGAGTTACGAGATACGAAGATGGTGG
AGTCGTCACCGTCACGCAGGACACCAGCCTTGAGGATGGCGAGCTCGTCTACAACGTCAAGGTCAGAGGG
GTAAACTTTCCCTCCAATGGTCCCGTGATGCAGAAGAAGACCAAGGGTTGGGAGCCTAATACAGAGATGA
TGTATCCAGCAGATGGTGGTCTGAGAGGATACACTGACATCGCACTGAAAGTTGATGGTGGTGGCCATCT
GCACTGCAACTTCGTGACAACTTACAGGTCAAAAAAGACCGTCGGGAACATCAAGATGCCCGGTGTCCAT
GCCGTTGATCACCGCCTGGAAAGGATCGAGGAGAGTGACAATGAAACCTACGTAGTGCAACGCGAAGTGG
CAGTTGCCAAATACAGCAACCTTGGTGGTGGCATGGACGAGCTGTACAAGGGATCCGCTGGCTCCGCTGC
TGGTTCTGGCGAATTCTTTTTAGATGGAATAGATAAGGCCCAAGAAGAACATGAGAAATATCACAGTAAT
TGGAGAGCCATGGCTAGTGATTTTAACTTACCACCTGTAGTAGCAAAAGAAATAGTAGCCAGCTGTGATA
AATGTCAGCTAAAAGGAGAAGCCATGCATGGACAAGTAGACTGTAGTCCAGGAATATGGCAACTAGATTG
CACACATCTAGAAGGAAAAATTATCCTGGTGGCGGTTCATGTAGCCAGTGGATATATAGAAGCAGAAGTT
ATTCCAGCAGAGACAGGGCAGGAAACAGCATACTTTCTCTTAAAATTAGCAGGAAGATGGCCAGTAAAAA
CAATACATACAGACAATGGCAGCAATTTCACCAGTACCACGGTTAAGGCCGCCTGTTGGTGGGCAGGGAT
CAAGCAGGAATTTGGCATTCCCTACAATCCCCAAAGTCAAGGAGTAGTAGAATCTATGAATAAAGAATTA
AAGAAAATTATAGGACAGGTAAGAGATCAGGCTGAACATCTTAAAACAGCAGTACAAATGGCAGTATTTA
TCCACAATTTTAAAAGAAAAGGGGGGATTGGGGGGTACAGTGCAGGGGAAAGAATAGTAGACATAATAGC
AACAGACATACAAACTAAAGAACTACAAAAACAAATTACAAAAATTCAAAATTTTCGGGTTTATTACAGG
GACAACAAAGATCCACTTTGGAAAGGACCAGCAAAGCTTCTCTGGAAAGGTGAAGGGGCAGTAGTAATAC
AAGATAATAGTGACATAAAAGTAGTGCCAAGAAGAAAAGCAAAGATCATTAGAGATTATGGAAAACAGAT
GGCAGGTGATGATTGTGTGGCAAGTAGACAGGATGAGGATTGAACCGCGGGCCCGTTTAAACCCGCTGAT
CAGCCTCGACTGTGCCTTCTAGTTGCCAGCCATCTGTTGTTTGCCCCTCCCCCGTGCCTTCCTTGACCCT
GGAAGGTGCCACTCCCACTGTCCTTTCCTAATAAAATGAGGAAATTGCATCGCATTGTCTGAGTAGGTGT
CATTCTATTCTGGGGGGTGGGGTGGGGCAGGACAGCAAGGGGGAGGATTGGGAAGACAATAGCAGGCATG
CTGGGGATGCGGTGGGCTCTATGGCTTCTGAGGCGGAAAGAACCAGCTGGGGCTCTAGGGGGTATCCCC
[124 nt withheld, positions 7210-7333]
C
[91 nt withheld, positions 7335-7425]
A
[49 nt withheld, positions 7427-7475]
CCTTTGACGTTGGAGTCCACGTTCTTT
[37 nt withheld, positions 7503-7539]
ACCCT
Features (pLannotate 1.2.2; 23 found; start..end, strand, type, name):
    108..437     +  promoter       SV40 promoter: SV40 enhancer and early promoter
    486..1511    +  CDS            HygR: aminoglycoside phosphotransferase from E. coli; aph(4)-Ia; confers resistance to hygromycin
   1521..1646    +  CDS            ble (fragment): BLE_KLEPN - Experimental evidence at protein level: Swiss-Prot protein existence level 1. Binding protein with a strong affinity to the bleomycin family of antibiotics. Binds to CL990; an antimitotic-antibiotic compound. From Klebsiella pneumoniae.
   1641..1762    +  polyA_signal   SV40 poly(A) signal: SV40 polyadenylation signal
   1835..1851    -  protein_bind   lac operator: The lac repressor binds to the lac operator to inhibit transcription in E. coli. This inhibition can be relieved by adding lactose or isopropyl-β-D-thiogalactopyranoside (IPTG). lac repressor encoded by lacI
   1859..1889    -  promoter       lac promoter: promoter for the E. coli lac operon
   1904..1925    -  protein_bind   CAP binding site: CAP binding activates transcription in the presence of cAMP. E. coli catabolite activator protein
   1938..2030    -  CDS            lacI (fragment): lac repressor; lacI; The lac repressor binds to the lac operator to inhibit transcription in E. coli. This inhibition can be relieved by adding lactose or isopropyl-β-D-thiogalactopyranoside (IPTG).
   2213..2801    -  rep_origin     ori: high-copy-number ColE1/pMB1/pBR322/pUC origin of replication
   2972..3832    -  CDS            AmpR: β-lactamase; bla; confers resistance to ampicillin, carbenicillin, and related antibiotics
   3833..3937    -  promoter       AmpR promoter: bla
   3996..4048    -  misc_feature   bom (fragment): basis of mobility region from pBR322
   4203..4582    +  enhancer       CMV enhancer: human cytomegalovirus immediate early enhancer
   4583..4786    +  promoter       CMV promoter: human cytomegalovirus (CMV) immediate early promoter
   4788..4807    +  promoter       PLtetO-1 promoter (fragment): modified phage lambda PL promoter with tet operator sites (Lutz and Bujard, 1997)
   4809..4828    +  promoter       PLtetO-1 promoter (fragment): modified phage lambda PL promoter with tet operator sites (Lutz and Bujard, 1997)
   4836..4869    +  promoter       TRE3GV promoter (fragment): 3rd-generation Tet-responsive promoter that can be activated by binding of Tet-On® 3G, optimized for retroviral and lentiviral vectors
   4942..5229    +  CDS            vpr: VPR_HV1Y2 - Experimental evidence at protein level: Swiss-Prot protein existence level 1. During virus entry, plays a role in the transport of the viral pre-integration (PIC) complex to the host nucleus. This function is crucial for viral infection of non-dividing macrophages. May act directly at the nuclear pore complex, by binding nucleoporins phenylalanine-glycine (FG)-repeat regions. From Human immunodeficiency virus type 1 group M subtype B (isolate YU-2) (HIV-1).
   5290..6000    +  CDS            mRuby3: mRuby3 is a basic (constitutively fluorescent) red fluorescent protein published in 2016, derived from Entacmaea quadricolor. It has low acid sensitivity.
   6037..6901    +  CDS            HIV-1 pol (fragment): pol protein from human immunodeficiency virus 1; pol
   6940..7164    +  polyA_signal   bGH poly(A) signal: bovine growth hormone polyadenylation signal
   7168..7189    +  promoter       SV40 promoter (fragment): SV40 enhancer and early promoter
   7210..94      +  rep_origin     f1 ori (across the origin) (sequence partly withheld): f1 bacteriophage origin of replication; arrow indicates direction of (+) strand synthesis
