[The description below was written by a language model from this plasmid's Addgene catalogue record and pLannotate feature annotations shown in this document.]
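Description:
pcDNA5-TO-Vpr-mRuby3-IN is a mammalian expression plasmid built on a pcDNA5 backbone and used to produce fluorescently labelled HIV-1 particles. It is maintained in E. coli as a high-copy plasmid through a ColE1/pUC-type origin with ampicillin selection from the β-lactamase gene, and it also carries an f1 phage origin. For selection in mammalian cells, an SV40 early promoter drives a hygromycin phosphotransferase gene terminated by the SV40 polyadenylation signal. Short lac promoter/operator, lacI, ble and bom fragments in the annotation appear to be backbone remnants rather than functional parts.

The payload is a single open reading frame of about 1.6 kb placed under the CMV immediate-early enhancer and promoter and followed by the bovine growth hormone polyadenylation signal. Immediately downstream of the CMV promoter the feature table picks up two short tet operator-containing fragments, consistent with the "TO" designation. In such an arrangement, transcription is constitutive in ordinary cells but can be repressed by Tet repressor and induced with tetracycline in cells that express it. The fusion reads, from N to C terminus, HIV-1 Vpr, the red fluorescent protein mRuby3, and the integrase portion of HIV-1 pol, recorded as wild type. Vpr is naturally incorporated into assembling virions, so it serves as a packaging handle that carries the mRuby3-integrase fusion into particles when the plasmid is co-expressed in virus-producing cells. The resulting virions contain red-labelled integrase, which allows individual viral complexes to be followed by fluorescence microscopy. The associated work concerns HIV-1 capsid trafficking and infection. The record does not state the restriction sites used for cloning.
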