Addgene plasmid #167584: pcDNA5-TO-Vpr-mRuby3-IN
Purpose: For producing fluorescently labeled HIV-1; expresses HIV-1 integrase fused to Vpr for packaging into HIV-1 and the fluorophore mRuby3
Depositing lab: Zandrea Ambrose. Depositing organization: University of Pittsburgh (University, School of Medicine, and Cancer Institute). Publication: Cytoplasmic CPSF6 Regulates HIV-1 Capsid Trafficking and Infection in a Cyclophilin A-Dependent Manner. Zhong Z, Ning J, Boggs EA, Jang S, Wallace C, Telmer C, Bruchez MP, Ahn J, Engelman AN, Zhang P, Watkins SC, Ambrose Z. mBio. 2021 Mar 23;12(2). pii: mBio.03142-20. doi: 10.1128/mBio.03142-20. PubMed 33758083.
Backbone
  Vector backbone: pcDNA5
  Backbone manufacturer: Addgene #16340
  Vector type: Mammalian Expression
  Selectable markers: Hygromycin
Growth in bacteria
  Bacterial resistance: Ampicillin, 100 μg/mL
  Growth temperature: 37°C
  Growth strain: DH5alpha
  Copy number: High Copy
Gene/Insert
  Gene/Insert name: Vpr-mRuby3-IN
  Species: Other
  Insert size (bp): 1614
  Mutation: WT
  Tag / fusion protein: Vpr-mRuby3 (N terminal on insert)
  Cloning method: Restriction Enzyme; 5′ cloning site Unknown (unknown if destroyed)
Terms and licenses: Academic/Nonprofit Terms; Industry Terms: Not Available to Industry
How to cite: pcDNA5-TO-Vpr-mRuby3-IN was a gift from Zandrea Ambrose (Addgene plasmid # 167584 ; http://n2t.net/addgene:167584 ; RRID:Addgene_167584)
